>Addgene plasmid #246847 | ARL13B-GFP(1-245) | addgene full sequence | sequence record 494627 | Addgene NGS Result
TGGAAGGGCTAATTCACTCCCAAAGAAGACAAGATATCCTTGATCTGTGGATCTACCACACACAAGGCTA
CTTCCCTGATTAGCAGAACTACACACCAGGGCCAGGGGTCAGATATCCACTGACCTTTGGATGGTGCTAC
AAGCTAGTACCAGTTGAGCCAGATAAGGTAGAAGAGGCCAATAAAGGAGAGAACACCAGCTTGTTACACC
CTGTGAGCCTGCATGGGATGGATGACCCGGAGAGAGAAGTGTTAGAGTGGAGGTTTGACAGCCGCCTAGC
ATTTCATCACGTGGCCCGAGAGCTGCATCCGGAGTACTTCAAGAACTGCTGATATCGAGCTTGCTACAAG
GGACTTTCCGCTGGGGACTTTCCAGGGAGGCGTGGCCTGGGCGGGACTGGGGAGTGGCGAGCCCTCAGAT
CCTGCATATAAGCAGCTGCTTTTTGCCTGTACTGGGTCTCTCTGGTTAGACCAGATCTGAGCCTGGGAGC
TCTCTGGCTAACTAGGGAACCCACTGCTTAAGCCTCAATAAAGCTTGCCTTGAGTGCTTCAAGTAGTGTG
TGCCCGTCTGTTGTGTGACTCTGGTAACTAGAGATCCCTCAGACCCTTTTAGTCAGTGTGGAAAATCTCT
AGCAGTGGCGCCCGAACAGGGACTTGAAAGCGAAAGGGAAACCAGAGGAGCTCTCTCGACGCAGGACTCG
GCTTGCTGAAGCGCGCACGGCAAGAGGCGAGGGGCGGCGACTGGTGAGTACGCCAAAAATTTTGACTAGC
GGAGGCTAGAAGGAGAGAGATGGGTGCGAGAGCGTCAGTATTAAGCGGGGGAGAATTAGATCGCGATGGG
AAAAAATTCGGTTAAGGCCAGGGGGAAAGAAAAAATATAAATTAAAACATATAGTATGGGCAAGCAGGGA
GCTAGAACGATTCGCAGTTAATCCTGGCCTGTTAGAAACATCAGAAGGCTGTAGACAAATACTGGGACAG
CTACAACCATCCCTTCAGACAGGATCAGAAGAACTTAGATCATTATATAATACAGTAGCAACCCTCTATT
GTGTGCATCAAAGGATAGAGATAAAAGACACCAAGGAAGCTTTAGACAAGATAGAGGAAGAGCAAAACAA
AAGTAAGACCACCGCACAGCAAGCGGCCGGCCGCTGATCTTCAGACCTGGAGGAGGAGATATGAGGGACA
ATTGGAGAAGTGAATTATATAAATATAAAGTAGTAAAAATTGAACCATTAGGAGTAGCACCCACCAAGGC
AAAGAGAAGAGTGGTGCAGAGAGAAAAAAGAGCAGTGGGAATAGGAGCTTTGTTCCTTGGGTTCTTGGGA
GCAGCAGGAAGCACTATGGGCGCAGCGTCAATGACGCTGACGGTACAGGCCAGACAATTATTGTCTGGTA
TAGTGCAGCAGCAGAACAATTTGCTGAGGGCTATTGAGGCGCAACAGCATCTGTTGCAACTCACAGTCTG
GGGCATCAAGCAGCTCCAGGCAAGAATCCTGGCTGTGGAAAGATACCTAAAGGATCAACAGCTCCTGGGG
ATTTGGGGTTGCTCTGGAAAACTCATTTGCACCACTGCTGTGCCTTGGAATGCTAGTTGGAGTAATAAAT
CTCTGGAACAGATTTGGAATCACACGACCTGGATGGAGTGGGACAGAGAAATTAACAATTACACAAGCTT
AATACACTCCTTAATTGAAGAATCGCAAAACCAGCAAGAAAAGAATGAACAAGAATTATTGGAATTAGAT
AAATGGGCAAGTTTGTGGAATTGGTTTAACATAACAAATTGGCTGTGGTATATAAAATTATTCATAATGA
TAGTAGGAGGCTTGGTAGGTTTAAGAATAGTTTTTGCTGTACTTTCTATAGTGAATAGAGTTAGGCAGGG
ATATTCACCATTATCGTTTCAGACCCACCTCCCAACCCCGAGGGGACCCGACAGGCCCGAAGGAATAGAA
GAAGAAGGTGGAGAGAGAGACAGAGACAGATCCATTCGATTAGTGAACGGATCTCGACGGTATCGCCTTT
AAAAGAAAAGGGGGGATTGGGGGGTACAGTGCAGGGGAAAGAATAGTAGACATAATAGCAACAGACATAC
AAACTAAAGAATTACAAAAACAAATTACAAAAATTCAAAATTTTCGGGTTTATTACAGGGACAGCAGAGA
TCCAGTTTATCGATAAGCTTGGGAGTTCCGCGTTACATAACTTACGGTAAATGGCCCGCCTGGCTGACCG
CCCAACGACCCCCGCCCATTGACGTCAATAATGACGTATGTTCCCATAGTAACGCCAATAGGGACTTTCC
ATTGACGTCAATGGGTGGAGTATTTACGGTAAACTGCCCACTTGGCAGTACATCAAGTGTATCATATGCC
AAGTACGCCCCCTATTGACGTCAATGACGGTAAATGGCCCGCCTGGCATTATGCCCAGTACATGACCTTA
TGGGACTTTCCTACTTGGCAGTACATCTACGTATTAGTCATCGCTATTACCATGGTGATGCGGTTTTGGC
AGTACATCAATGGGCGTGGATAGCGGTTTGACTCACGGGGATTTCCAAGTCTCCACCCCATTGACGTCAA
TGGGAGTTTGTTTTGGCACCAAAATCAACGGGACTTTCCAAAATGTCGTAACAACTCCGCCCCATTGACG
CAAATGGGCGGTAGGCGTGTACGGTGGGAGGTCTATATAAGCAGAGCTCGTTTAGTGAACCGTCAGATCG
CCTGGAGACGCCATCCACGCTGTTTTGACCTCCATAGAAGACACCGACTCTACTAGAGGATCGCTAGCGC
TACCGGACTCAGATCTCGAGGCCACCATGTTCAGTCTCATGGCAAGCTGTTGTGGATGGTTTAAACGCTG
GCGGGAGCCTGTTAGAAAGGTGACTCTTTTGATGGTGGGACTTGATAATGCTGGTAAAACCGCAACAGCA
AAGGGAATCCAAGGAGAATACCCTGAGGACGTGGCGCCAACCGTCGGATTTTCAAAAATTAACCTTAGAC
AGGGAAAGTTTGAAGTCACCATCTTTGACTTGGGAGGTGGAATAAGAATTCGGGGAATCTGGAAGAATTA
CTATGCTGAATCCTATGGGGTAATATTTGTTGTGGATTCCAGTGATGAAGAGAGAATGGAAGAGACAAAA
GAGGCTATGTCAGAAATGCTAAGACATCCTCGTATCAGTGGGAAACCCATATTGGTGTTGGCAAATAAAC
AAGATAAAGAAGGAGCTTCAGGAGAAGCTGATGTCATTGAATGTCTATCTCTGGAAAAATTGGTCAATGA
GCACAAGTGCCTGTGTCAGATAGAACCATGCTCCGCCATTTCCGGCTATGGAAAGAAAATTGACGAGTCC
ATTAAAAAAGGCCTTTATTGGCTGCTACATGTTATTGCAAGAGACTTTGATGCCTTAAATGAACGCATCC
AAAAAGAGACAACAGAGCAGCGTGCTCTTGAGGAACAAGAGAAACAAGAAAGAGCTGAACGAGTGCGAAA
ATTACGAGAAGAAAGAAAACAAAATGAACAGGAGCAGGCTGAACTCGATGGAACCAGTGGTAGCGGCCGC
GGCGGAGGTGGATCTGGCGGAGGTGGATCGGGATCCATGGTGAGCAAGGGCGAGGAGCTGTTCACCGGGG
TGGTGCCCATCCTGGTCGAGCTGGACGGCGACGTAAACGGCCACAAGTTCAGCGTGTCCGGCGAGGGCGA
GGGCGATGCCACCTACGGCAAGCTGACCCTGAAGTTCATCTGCACCACCGGCAAGCTGCCCGTGCCCTGG
CCCACCCTCGTGACCACCCTGACCTACGGCGTGCAGTGCTTCAGCCGCTACCCCGACCACATGAAGCAGC
ACGACTTCTTCAAGTCCGCCATGCCCGAAGGCTACGTCCAGGAGCGCACCATCTTCTTCAAGGACGACGG
CAACTACAAGACCCGCGCCGAGGTGAAGTTCGAGGGCGACACCCTGGTGAACCGCATCGAGCTGAAGGGC
ATCGACTTCAAGGAGGACGGCAACATCCTGGGGCACAAGCTGGAGTACAACTACAACAGCCACAACGTCT
ATATCATGGCCGACAAGCAGAAGAACGGCATCAAGGTGAACTTCAAGATCCGCCACAACATCGAGGACGG
CAGCGTGCAGCTCGCCGACCACTACCAGCAGAACACCCCCATCGGCGACGGCCCCGTGCTGCTGCCCGAC
AACCACTACCTGAGCACCCAGTCCGCCCTGAGCAAAGACCCCAACGAGAAGCGCGATCACATGGTCCTGC
TGGAGTTCGTGACCGCCGCCGGGATCACTCTCGGCATGGACGAGCTGTACAAGTCTAGATAATTCTACCG
GGTAGGGGAGGCGCTTTTCCCAAGGCAGTCTGGAGCATGCGCTTTAGCAGCCCCGCTGGGCACTTGGCGC
TACACAAGTGGCCTCTGGCCTCGCACACATTCCACATCCACCGGTAGGCGCCAACCGGCTCCGTTCTTTG
GTGGCCCCTTCGCGCCACCTTCTACTCCTCCCCTAGTCAGGAAGTTCCCCCCCGCCCCGCAGCTCGCGTC
GTGCAGGACGTGACAAATGGAAGTAGCACGTCTCACTAGTCTCGTGCAGATGGACAGCACCGCTGAGCAA
TGGAAGCGGGTAGGCCTTTGGGGCAGCGGCCAATAGCAGCTTTGCTCCTTCGCTTTCTGGGCTCAGAGGC
TGGGAAGGGGTGGGTCCGGGGGCGGGCTCAGGGGCGGGCTCAGGGGCGGGGCGGGCGCCCGAAGGTCCTC
CGGAGGCCCGGCATTCTGCACGCTTCAAAAGCGCACGTCTGCCGCGCTGTTCTCCTCTTCCTCATCTCCG
GGCCTTTCGACCTGCAGCCCAAGCTTACCATGACCGAGTACAAGCCCACGGTGCGCCTCGCCACCCGCGA
CGACGTCCCCAGGGCCGTACGCACCCTCGCCGCCGCGTTCGCCGACTACCCCGCCACGCGCCACACCGTC
GATCCGGACCGCCACATCGAGCGGGTCACCGAGCTGCAAGAACTCTTCCTCACGCGCGTCGGGCTCGACA
TCGGCAAGGTGTGGGTCGCGGACGACGGCGCCGCGGTGGCGGTCTGGACCACGCCGGAGAGCGTCGAAGC
GGGGGCGGTGTTCGCCGAGATCGGCCCGCGCATGGCCGAGTTGAGCGGTTCCCGGCTGGCCGCGCAGCAA
CAGATGGAAGGCCTCCTGGCGCCGCACCGGCCCAAGGAGCCCGCGTGGTTCCTGGCCACCGTCGGCGTCT
CGCCCGACCACCAGGGCAAGGGTCTGGGCAGCGCCGTCGTGCTCCCCGGAGTGGAGGCGGCCGAGCGCGC
CGGGGTGCCCGCCTTCCTGGAGACCTCCGCGCCCCGCAACCTCCCCTTCTACGAGCGGCTCGGCTTCACC
GTCACCGCCGACGTCGAGGTGCCCGAAGGACCGCGCACCTGGTGCATGACCCGCAAGCCCGGTGCCTGAC
CGCGTCTGGAACAATCAACCTCTGGATTACAAAATTTGTGAAAGATTGACTGGTATTCTTAACTATGTTG
CTCCTTTTACGCTATGTGGATACGCTGCTTTAATGCCTTTGTATCATGCTATTGCTTCCCGTATGGCTTT
CATTTTCTCCTCCTTGTATAAATCCTGGTTGCTGTCTCTTTATGAGGAGTTGTGGCCCGTTGTCAGGCAA
CGTGGCGTGGTGTGCACTGTGTTTGCTGACGCAACCCCCACTGGTTGGGGCATTGCCACCACCTGTCAGC
TCCTTTCCGGGACTTTCGCTTTCCCCCTCCCTATTGCCACGGCGGAACTCATCGCCGCCTGCCTTGCCCG
CTGCTGGACAGGGGCTCGGCTGTTGGGCACTGACAATTCCGTGGTGTTGTCGGGGAAGCTGACGTCCTTT
CCATGGCTGCTCGCCTGTGTTGCCACCTGGATTCTGCGCGGGACGTCCTTCTGCTACGTCCCTTCGGCCC
TCAATCCAGCGGACCTTCCTTCCCGCGGCCTGCTGCCGGCTCTGCGGCCTCTTCCGCGTCTTCGCCTTCG
CCCTCAGACGAGTCGGATCTCCCTTTGGGCCGCCTCCCCGCCTGGAATTAATTCTGCAGTCGAGACCTAG
AAAAACATGGAGCAATCACAAGTAGCAATACAGCAGCTACCAATGCTGATTGTGCCTGGCTAGAAGCACA
AGAGGAGGAGGAGGTGGGTTTTCCAGTCACACCTCAGGTACCTTTAAGACCAATGACTTACAAGGCAGCT
GTAGATCTTAGCCACTTTTTAAAAGAAAAGAGGGGACTGGAAGGGCTAATTCACTCCCAACGAAGACAAG
ATATCCTTGATCTGTGGATCTACCACACACAAGGCTACTTCCCTGATTAGCAGAACTACACACCAGGGCC
AGGGGTCAGATATCCACTGACCTTTGGATGGTGCTACAAGCTAGTACCAGTTGAGCCAGATAAGGTAGAA
GAGGCCAATAAAGGAGAGAACACCAGCTTGTTACACCCTGTGAGCCTGCATGGGATGGATGACCCGGAGA
GAGAAGTGTTAGAGTGGAGGTTTGACAGCCGCCTAGCATTTCATCACGTGGCCCGAGAGCTGCATCCGGA
GTACTTCAAGAACTGCTGATATCGAGCTTGCTACAAGGGACTTTCCGCTGGGGACTTTCCAGGGAGGCGT
GGCCTGGGCGGGACTGGGGAGTGGCGAGCCCTCAGATCCTGCATATAAGCAGCTGCTTTTTGCCTGTACT
GGGTCTCTCTGGTTAGACCAGATCTGAGCCTGGGAGCTCTCTGGCTAACTAGGGAACCCACTGCTTAAGC
CTCAATAAAGCTTGCCTTGAGTGCTTCAAGTAGTGTGTGCCCGTCTGTTGTGTGACTCTGGTAACTAGAG
ATCCCTCAGACCCTTTTAGTCAGTGTGGAAAATCTCTAGCAGTAGTAGTTCATGTCATCTTATTATTCAG
TATTTATAACTTGCAAAGAAATGAATATCAGAGAGTGAGAGGCCTTGACATTGCTAGCGTTTTACCGTCG
ACCTCTAGCTAGAGCTTGGCGTAATCATGGTCATAGCTGTTTCCTGTGTGAAATTGTTATCCGCTCACAA
TTCCACACAACATACGAGCCGGAAGCATAAAGTGTAAAGCCTGGGGTGCCTAATGAGTGAGCTAACTCAC
ATTAATTGCGTTGCGCTCACTGCCCGCTTTCCAGTCGGGAAACCTGTCGTGCCAGCTGCATTAATGAATC
GGCCAACGCGCGGGGAGAGGCGGTTTGCGTATTGGGCGCTCTTCCGCTTCCTCGCTCACTGACTCGCTGC
GCTCGGTCGTTCGGCTGCGGCGAGCGGTATCAGCTCACTCAAAGGCGGTAATACGGTTATCCACAGAATC
AGGGGATAACGCAGGAAAGAACATGTGAGCAAAAGGCCAGCAAAAGGCCAGGAACCGTAAAAAGGCCGCG
TTGCTGGCGTTTTTCCATAGGCTCCGCCCCCCTGACGAGCATCACAAAAATCGACGCTCAAGTCAGAGGT
GGCGAAACCCGACAGGACTATAAAGATACCAGGCGTTTCCCCCTGGAAGCTCCCTCGTGCGCTCTCCTGT
TCCGACCCTGCCGCTTACCGGATACCTGTCCGCCTTTCTCCCTTCGGGAAGCGTGGCGCTTTCTCATAGC
TCACGCTGTAGGTATCTCAGTTCGGTGTAGGTCGTTCGCTCCAAGCTGGGCTGTGTGCACGAACCCCCCG
TTCAGCCCGACCGCTGCGCCTTATCCGGTAACTATCGTCTTGAGTCCAACCCGGTAAGACACGACTTATC
GCCACTGGCAGCAGCCACTGGTAACAGGATTAGCAGAGCGAGGTATGTAGGCGGTGCTACAGAGTTCTTG
AAGTGGTGGCCTAACTACGGCTACACTAGAAGAACAGTATTTGGTATCTGCGCTCTGCTGAAGCCAGTTA
CCTTCGGAAAAAGAGTTGGTAGCTCTTGATCCGGCAAACAAACCACCGCTGGTAGCGGTGGTTTTTTTGT
TTGCAAGCAGCAGATTACGCGCAGAAAAAAAGGATCTCAAGAAGATCCTTTGATCTTTTCTACGGGGTCT
GACGCTCAGTGGAACGAAAACTCACGTTAAGGGATTTTGGTCATGAGATTATCAAAAAGGATCTTCACCT
AGATCCTTTTAAATTAAAAATGAAGTTTTAAATCAATCTAAAGTATATATGAGTAAACTTGGTCTGACAG
TTACCAATGCTTAATCAGTGAGGCACCTATCTCAGCGATCTGTCTATTTCGTTCATCCATAGTTGCCTGA
CTCCCCGTCGTGTAGATAACTACGATACGGGAGGGCTTACCATCTGGCCCCAGTGCTGCAATGATACCGC
GAGACCCACGCTCACCGGCTCCAGATTTATCAGCAATAAACCAGCCAGCCGGAAGGGCCGAGCGCAGAAG
TGGTCCTGCAACTTTATCCGCCTCCATCCAGTCTATTAATTGTTGCCGGGAAGCTAGAGTAAGTAGTTCG
CCAGTTAATAGTTTGCGCAACGTTGTTGCCATTGCTACAGGCATCGTGGTGTCACGCTCGTCGTTTGGTA
TGGCTTCATTCAGCTCCGGTTCCCAACGATCAAGGCGAGTTACATGATCCCCCATGTTGTGCAAAAAAGC
GGTTAGCTCCTTCGGTCCTCCGATCGTTGTCAGAAGTAAGTTGGCCGCAGTGTTATCACTCATGGTTATG
GCAGCACTGCATAATTCTCTTACTGTCATGCCATCCGTAAGATGCTTTTCTGTGACTGGTGAGTACTCAA
CCAAGTCATTCTGAGAATAGTGTATGCGGCGACCGAGTTGCTCTTGCCCGGCGTCAATACGGGATAATAC
CGCGCCACATAGCAGAACTTTAAAAGTGCTCATCATTGGAAAACGTTCTTCGGGGCGAAAACTCTCAAGG
ATCTTACCGCTGTTGAGATCCAGTTCGATGTAACCCACTCGTGCACCCAACTGATCTTCAGCATCTTTTA
CTTTCACCAGCGTTTCTGGGTGAGCAAAAACAGGAAGGCAAAATGCCGCAAAAAAGGGAATAAGGGCGAC
ACGGAAATGTTGAATACTCATACTCTTCCTTTTTCAATATTATTGAAGCATTTATCAGGGTTATTGTCTC
ATGAGCGGATACATATTTGAATGTATTTAGAAAAATAAACAAATAGGGGTTCCGCGCACATTTCCCCGAA
AAGTGCCACCTGACGTCGACGGATCGGGAGATCAACTTGTTTATTGCAGCTTATAATGGTTACAAATAAA
GCAATAGCATCACAAATTTCACAAATAAAGCATTTTTTTCACTGCATTCTAGTTGTGGTTTGTCCAAACT
CATCAATGTATCTTATCATGTCTGGATCAACTGGATAACTCAAGCTAACCAAAATCATCCCAAACTTCCC
ACCCCATACCCTATTACCACTGCCAATTACCTGTGGTTTCATTTACTCTAAACCTGTGATTCCTCTGAAT
TATTTTCATTTTAAAGAAATTGTATTTGTTAAATATGTACTACAAACTTAGTAGT
Features (pLannotate 1.2.2; 25 found; start..end, strand, type, name):
    377..634     +  LTR            5' LTR (truncated): truncated 5' long terminal repeat (LTR) from HIV-1
    681..806     +  misc_feature   HIV-1 Ψ: packaging signal of human immunodeficiency virus type 1
    790..1128    +  CDS            HIV-1 gag (fragment): gag protein from human immunodeficiency virus 1; gag
   1303..1536    +  misc_feature   RRE: The Rev response element (RRE) of HIV-1 allows for Rev-dependent mRNA export from the nucleus to the cytoplasm.
   1913..2013    +  CDS            Rev (fragment): human immunodeficiency virus 1 (HIV-1) Rev protein; rev; enhances nuclear export of unspliced and incompletely spliced viral mRNAs
   2028..2143    +  misc_feature   cPPT/CTS: central polypurine tract and central termination sequence of HIV-1 (lacking the first T)
   2201..2504    +  enhancer       CMV enhancer: human cytomegalovirus immediate early enhancer
   2505..2708    +  promoter       CMV promoter: human cytomegalovirus (CMV) immediate early promoter
   2793..2820    +  misc_feature   MCS (fragment): multiple cloning site
   2827..3561    +  CDS            ARL13B (fragment): AR13B_HUMAN - Also known as ARL2L1. Experimental evidence at protein level: Swiss-Prot protein existence level 1. Cilium-specific protein required to control the microtubule- based, ciliary axoneme structure. May act by maintaining the association between IFT subcomplexes A and B. Binds GTP but is not able to hydrolyze it; the GTPase activity remains unclear. Required to pattern the neural tube. Involved in cerebral cortex development: required for the initial formation of a polarized radial glial scaffold, the first step in the construction of the cerebral cortex, by regulating ciliary signal
   3607..4323    +  CDS            EGFP: EGFP is a basic (constitutively fluorescent) green fluorescent protein published in 1996, derived from Aequorea victoria. It is reported to be a rapidly-maturing weak dimer with moderate acid sensitivity.
   4340..4839    +  promoter       PGK promoter: mouse phosphoglycerate kinase 1 promoter
   4860..5459    +  CDS            PuroR: puromycin N-acetyltransferase; pac from Streptomyces alboniger; confers resistance to puromycin
   5473..6061    +  misc_feature   WPRE: woodchuck hepatitis virus posttranscriptional regulatory element
   6078..6596    +  CDS            nef (fragment): NEF_HV1BR - Experimental evidence at protein level: Swiss-Prot protein existence level 1. Extracellular Nef protein targets CD4(+) T-lymphocytes for apoptosis by interacting with CXCR4 surface receptors (PubMed:14990729). From Human immunodeficiency virus type 1 group M subtype B (isolate BRU/LAI) (HIV-1).
   6644..6901    +  LTR            5' LTR (truncated): truncated 5' long terminal repeat (LTR) from HIV-1
   7054..7070    -  protein_bind   lac operator: The lac repressor binds to the lac operator to inhibit transcription in E. coli. This inhibition can be relieved by adding lactose or isopropyl-β-D-thiogalactopyranoside (IPTG). lac repressor encoded by lacI
   7078..7108    -  promoter       lac promoter: promoter for the E. coli lac operon
   7123..7144    -  protein_bind   CAP binding site: CAP binding activates transcription in the presence of cAMP. E. coli catabolite activator protein
   7157..7249    -  CDS            lacI (fragment): lac repressor; lacI; The lac repressor binds to the lac operator to inhibit transcription in E. coli. This inhibition can be relieved by adding lactose or isopropyl-β-D-thiogalactopyranoside (IPTG).
   7432..8020    -  rep_origin     ori: high-copy-number ColE1/pMB1/pBR322/pUC origin of replication
   8191..9051    -  CDS            AmpR: β-lactamase; bla; confers resistance to ampicillin, carbenicillin, and related antibiotics
   9052..9156    -  promoter       AmpR promoter: bla
   9204..9338    +  polyA_signal   SV40 poly(A) signal: SV40 polyadenylation signal
   9505..329     +  CDS            nef (fragment) (across the origin): NEF_HV1BR - Experimental evidence at protein level: Swiss-Prot protein existence level 1. Extracellular Nef protein targets CD4(+) T-lymphocytes for apoptosis by interacting with CXCR4 surface receptors (PubMed:14990729). From Human immunodeficiency virus type 1 group M subtype B (isolate BRU/LAI) (HIV-1).
