[The description below was written by a language model from this plasmid's Addgene catalogue record and pLannotate feature annotations shown in this document.]
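Description:
ARL13B-GFP(1-245) is a lentiviral mammalian expression plasmid built on the pLVX-puro backbone. It expresses a C-terminally truncated human ARL13B (amino acids 1-245, with residues 246-428 deleted) fused at its C terminus to EGFP. The catalogue entry notes that the ARL13B coding sequence is resistant to an sgRNA. This implies the construct is meant for re-expression in CRISPR-edited cells, although the record does not describe the changes that confer resistance. In bacteria the plasmid replicates from a high-copy ColE1/pUC-type origin and is selected with ampicillin through the β-lactamase gene.

The transfer cassette is flanked by HIV-1 LTR sequences. It carries the Ψ packaging signal with an adjoining gag fragment, the Rev response element for Rev-dependent nuclear export of the viral RNA, and the cPPT/CTS element, which aids nuclear import of the reverse-transcribed genome. The CMV immediate early enhancer and promoter drive the 735 bp ARL13B fragment, which is followed after a short linker region by EGFP. Downstream, a mouse PGK promoter independently expresses puromycin N-acetyltransferase, allowing selection of stably transduced cells. A WPRE placed ahead of the 3' LTR enhances transcript stability and expression. The annotated nef, Rev and lac-region fragments are backbone remnants rather than functional payload.

ARL13B is a cilium-localised small GTPase-like protein. The associated study addresses the loss of primary ciliogenesis when ARL13B is knocked out, so this truncation is suited to domain-mapping or rescue experiments with fluorescent tracking of the protein. The sequenced record (9,505 nt) is slightly shorter than the stated total size of 9,552 bp.
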