Addgene plasmid #246847: ARL13B-GFP(1-245)
Purpose: Express Arl13B (resistance to sgRNA), aa1-245, tagged with GFP
Depositing lab: Lei Lu. Depositing organization: Nanyang Technological University (NTU). Publication: Knocking out ARL13B completely abolishes primary ciliogenesis in cell lines. Mahajan D, Chia HM, Lu L. Sci Rep. 2025 Jul 24;15(1):26980. doi: 10.1038/s41598-025-11124-5. PubMed 40707593.
Backbone
  Vector backbone: pLVX-puro
  Backbone manufacturer: Clontech
  Backbone size w/o insert (bp): 8102
  Total vector size (bp): 9552
  Vector type: Mammalian Expression, Lentiviral
  Selectable markers: Puromycin
Growth in bacteria
  Bacterial resistance: Ampicillin, 100 μg/mL
  Growth temperature: 37°C
  Growth strain: NEB Stable
  Copy number: Unknown
Gene/Insert
  Gene/Insert name: Arl13B
  Species: H. sapiens (human)
  Insert size (bp): 735
  Mutation: deleted amino acids 246-428
  Entrez Gene: ARL13B (a.k.a. ARL2L1, JBTS8)
  Tag / fusion protein: GFP (C terminal on insert)
Terms and licenses: Academic/Nonprofit Terms; Industry Terms: Not Available to Industry
How to cite: ARL13B-GFP(1-245) was a gift from Lei Lu (Addgene plasmid # 246847 ; http://n2t.net/addgene:246847 ; RRID:Addgene_246847)
